Addgene plasmid #66307: GPR116-Tango
Purpose: Expression of G protein-coupled receptors for PRESTO-Tango: parallel receptorome expression and screening via transcriptional output, with transcriptional activation following arrestin translocation
Depositing lab: Bryan Roth. Publication: PRESTO-Tango as an open-source resource for interrogation of the druggable human GPCRome. Kroeze WK, Sassano MF, Huang XP, Lansu K, McCorvy JD, Giguere PM, Sciaky N, Roth BL. Nat Struct Mol Biol. 2015 May;22(5):362-9. doi: 10.1038/nsmb.3014. Epub 2015 Apr 20. PubMed 25895059.
Backbone
  Vector backbone: empty Tango
  Backbone size w/o insert (bp): 6632
  Vector type: Mammalian Expression
  Selectable markers: Neomycin (select with G418)
Growth in bacteria
  Bacterial resistance: Ampicillin, 100 μg/mL
  Growth temperature: 37°C
  Growth strain: DH5alpha
  Copy number: High Copy
Gene/Insert
  Gene/Insert name: GPR116
  Species: H. sapiens (human)
  Insert size (bp): 4038
  Entrez Gene: ADGRF5 (a.k.a. GPR116, KPG_001)
  Promoter: CMV
  Tag / fusion protein: FLAG (N terminal on backbone)
  Cloning method: Restriction Enzyme; 5′ cloning site NotI (not destroyed); 3′ cloning site XhoI (unknown if destroyed)
  Sequencing primers: 5′ CMV-F; 3′ Tet-R
Terms and licenses: Academic/Nonprofit Terms; Industry Terms: Not Available to Industry
Depositor comments: Please note: Most of the PRESTO-Tango vectors do not contain the XhoI cut site downstream of the tTA sequence and instead carry an XbaI site. If you need to perform an XhoI digest we recommend sequencing with a forward primer at the C-terminus of tTA to determine which of the two sites is present. Suggested primer: 5-gagctccacttagacggcgagg-3. Original backbone was pcDNA3.1(+). These plasmids were generated as part of the Illuminating the Druggable Genome (IDG) program sponsored by the NIH Common Fund. The goal of this program is to identify, gather, and distribute information and resources for proteins that currently are not well-studied yet belong to commonly drug-targeted protein families: protein kinases, non-olfactory G-protein coupled receptors (GPCRs), and ion channels. The IDG program is designed to develop fundamental research tools for understudied proteins, elucidate their function, and disseminate the IDG-related resources and data to the greater scientific community.
How to cite: GPR116-Tango was a gift from Bryan Roth (Addgene plasmid # 66307 ; http://n2t.net/addgene:66307 ; RRID:Addgene_66307)
