[The description below was written by a language model from this plasmid's Addgene catalogue record.]
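Description:
GPR116-Tango is a mammalian expression plasmid from the PRESTO-Tango collection, built on an "empty Tango" backbone of about 6.6 kb that was itself derived from pcDNA3.1(+). It is propagated as a high-copy plasmid in E. coli under ampicillin selection, and it carries a neomycin resistance marker so that transfected mammalian cells can be selected with G418. The insert is the human adhesion-class G protein-coupled receptor GPR116 (current gene symbol ADGRF5), roughly 4.0 kb, cloned by restriction enzymes with NotI at the 5′ end. It is expressed from the CMV promoter with an N-terminal FLAG tag supplied by the backbone, which can be used to detect the receptor.

The construct is designed for a Tango-type assay, in which receptor activation is read out as transcription following arrestin translocation. The depositor's notes indicate that a tTA (tetracycline transactivator) sequence lies downstream of the receptor. In the general Tango design, arrestin recruitment to the activated receptor leads to release of this transactivator, which then drives a reporter gene in the assay cell line. The record does not itemise the other elements of the fusion module, such as the linker or protease cleavage site, and no feature table is provided. The depositor also cautions that the site downstream of tTA is XbaI rather than XhoI in most vectors of the series, so the 3′ cloning site should be verified for this plasmid. The plasmid was produced under the Illuminating the Druggable Genome program as a tool for parallel ligand screening of understudied, non-olfactory GPCRs.
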