>Addgene plasmid #66307 | GPR116-Tango | depositor partial sequence | sequence record 113227 | empty Tango
GACGGATCGGGAGATCTCCCGATCCCCTATGGTGCACTCTCAGTACAATCTGCTCTGATGCCGCATAGTT
AAGCCAGTATCTGCTCCCTGCTTGTGTGTTGGAGGTCGCTGAGTAGTGCGCGAGCAAAATTTAAGCTACA
ACAAGGCAAGGCTTGACCGACAATTGCATGAAGAATCTGCTTAGGGTTAGGCGTTTTGCGCTGCTTCGCG
ATGTACGGGCCAGATATACGCGTTGACATTGATTATTGACTAGTTATTAATAGTAATCAATTACGGGGTC
ATTAGTTCATAGCCCATATATGGAGTTCCGCGTTACATAACTTACGGTAAATGGCCCGCCTGGCTGACCG
CCCAACGACCCCCGCCCATTGACGTCAATAATGACGTATGTTCCCATAGTAACGCCAATAGGGACTTTCC
ATTGACGTCAATGGGTGGAGTATTTACGGTAAACTGCCCACTTGGCAGTACATCAAGTGTATCATATGCC
AAGTACGCCCCCTATTGACGTCAATGACGGTAAATGGCCCGCCTGGCATTATGCCCAGTACATGACCTTA
TGGGACTTTCCTACTTGGCAGTACATCTACGTATTAGTCATCGCTATTACCATGGTGATGCGGTTTTGGC
AGTACATCAATGGGCGTGGATAGCGGTTTGACTCACGGGGATTTCCAAGTCTCCACCCCATTGACGTCAA
TGGGAGTTTGTTTTGGCACCAAAATCAACGGGACTTTCCAAAATGTCGTAACAACTCCGCCCCATTGACG
CAAATGGGCGGTAGGCGTGTACGGTGGGAGGTCTATATAAGCAGAGCTCTCTGGCTAACTAGAGAACCCA
CTGCTTACTGGCTTATCGAAATTAATACGACTCACTATAGGGAGACCCAAGCTGGCTAGCGTTTAAACTT
AAGCTTGGTACCGAGCTCGGATCCACTAGTCCAGTGTGGTGGAATTCTGCAGATATCCAGCACAGTGGCG
GCCGCGCCACCATGAAGACGATCATCGCCCTGAGCTACATCTTCTGCCTGGTATTCGCCGACTACAAGGA
CGATGATGACGCCAGCATCGATACCGGTGGACGCACCCCACCCAGCCTGGGTCCCCAAGATGAGTCCTGC
ACCACCGCCAGCTCCTCCCTGGCCAAGGACACTTCATCGACCGGTGAGAACCTGTACTTCCAGCTAAGAT
TAGATAAAAGTAAAGTGATTAACAGCGCATTAGAGCTGCTTAATGAGGTCGGAATCGAAGGTTTAACAAC
CCGTAAACTCGCCCAGAAGCTAGGTGTAGAGCAGCCTACATTGTATTGGCATGTAAAAAATAAGCGGGCT
TTGCTCGACGCCTTAGCCATTGAGATGTTAGATAGGCACCATACTCACTTTTGCCCTTTAGAAGGGGAAA
GCTGGCAAGATTTTTTACGTAATAACGCTAAAAGTTTTAGATGTGCTTTACTAAGTCATCGCGATGGAGC
AAAAGTACATTTAGGTACACGGCCTACAGAAAAACAGTATGAAACTCTCGAAAATCAATTAGCCTTTTTA
TGCCAACAAGGTTTTTCACTAGAGAATGCATTATATGCACTCAGCGCTGTGGGGCATTTTACTTTAGGTT
GCGTATTGGAAGATCAAGAGCATCAAGTCGCTAAAGAAGAAAGGGAAACACCTACTACTGATAGTATGCC
GCCATTATTACGACAAGCTATCGAATTATTTGATCACCAAGGTGCAGAGCCAGCCTTCTTATTCGGCCTT
GAATTGATCATATGCGGATTAGAAAAACAACTTAAATGTGAAAGTGGGTCCGCGTACAGCCGCGCGCGTA
CGAAAAACAATTACGGGTCTACCATCGAGGGCCTGCTCGATCTCCCGGACGACGACGCCCCCGAAGAGGC
GGGGCTGGCGGCTCCGCGCCTGTCCTTTCTCCCCGCGGGACACACGCGCAGACTGTCGACGGCCCCCCCG
ACCGATGTCAGCCTGGGGGACGAGCTCCACTTAGACGGCGAGGACGTGGCGATGGCGCATGCCGACGCGC
TAGACGATTTCGATCTGGACATGTTGGGGGACGGGGATTCCCCGGGTCCGGGATTTACCCCCCACGACTC
CGCCCCCTACGGCGCTCTGGATATGGCCGACTTCGAGTTTGAGCAGATGTTTACCGATGCCCTTGGAATT
GACGAGTACGGTGGGTAGCTCGAGTCTAGAGGGCCCGTTTAAACCCGCTGATCAGCCTCGACTGTGCCTT
CTAGTTGCCAGCCATCTGTTGTTTGCCCCTCCCCCGTGCCTTCCTTGACCCTGGAAGGTGCCACTCCCAC
TGTCCTTTCCTAATAAAATGAGGAAATTGCATCGCATTGTCTGAGTAGGTGTCATTCTATTCTGGGGGGT
GGGGTGGGGCAGGACAGCAAGGGGGAGGATTGGGAAGACAATAGCAGGCATGCTGGGGATGCGGTGGGCT
CTATGGCTTCTGAGGCGGAAAGAACCAGCTGGGGCTCTAGGGGGTATCCCC
[124 nt withheld, positions 2502-2625]
C
[91 nt withheld, positions 2627-2717]
A
[49 nt withheld, positions 2719-2767]
CCTTTGACGTTGGAGTCCACGTTCTTT
[37 nt withheld, positions 2795-2831]
ACCCTATCTCGGTCTATTCTTTTGATTTATAAGGGATTTTGCCGATTTCGGCCTATTGGTTAAAAAATGA
GCTGATTTAACAAAAATTTAACGCGAATTAATTCTGTGGAATGTGTGTCAGTTAGGGTGTGGAAAGTCCC
CAGGCTCCCCAGCAGGCAGAAGTATGCAAAGCATGCATCTCAATTAGTCAGCAACCAGGTGTGGAAAGTC
CCCAGGCTCCCCAGCAGGCAGAAGTATGCAAAGCATGCATCTCAATTAGTCAGCAACCATAGTCCCGCCC
CTAACTCCGCCCATCCCGCCCCTAACTCCGCCCAGTTCCGCCCATTCTCCGCCCCATGGCTGACTAATTT
TTTTTATTTATGCAGAGGCCGAGGCCGCCTCTGCCTCTGAGCTATTCCAGAAGTAGTGAGGAGGCTTTTT
TGGAGGCCTAGGCTTTTGCAAAAAGCTCCCGGGAGCTTGTATATCCATTTTCGGATCTGATCAAGAGACA
GGATGAGGATCGTTTCGCATGATTGAACAAGATGGATTGCACGCAGGTTCTCCGGCCGCTTGGGTGGAGA
GGCTATTCGGCTATGACTGGGCACAACAGACAATCGGCTGCTCTGATGCCGCCGTGTTCCGGCTGTCAGC
GCAGGGGCGCCCGGTTCTTTTTGTCAAGACCGACCTGTCCGGTGCCCTGAATGAACTGCAGGACGAGGCA
GCGCGGCTATCGTGGCTGGCCACGACGGGCGTTCCTTGCGCAGCTGTGCTCGACGTTGTCACTGAAGCGG
GAAGGGACTGGCTGCTATTGGGCGAAGTGCCGGGGCAGGATCTCCTGTCATCTCACCTTGCTCCTGCCGA
GAAAGTATCCATCATGGCTGATGCAATGCGGCGGCTGCATACGCTTGATCCGGCTACCTGCCCATTCGAC
CACCAAGCGAAACATCGCATCGAGCGAGCACGTACTCGGATGGAAGCCGGTCTTGTCGATCAGGATGATC
TGGACGAAGAGCATCAGGGGCTCGCGCCAGCCGAACTGTTCGCCAGGCTCAAGGCGCGCATGCCCGACGG
CGAGGATCTCGTCGTGACCCATGGCGATGCCTGCTTGCCGAATATCATGGTGGAAAATGGCCGCTTTTCT
GGATTCATCGACTGTGGCCGGCTGGGTGTGGCGGACCGCTATCAGGACATAGCGTTGGCTACCCGTGATA
TTGCTGAAGAGCTTGGCGGCGAATGGGCTGACCGCTTCCTCGTGCTTTACGGTATCGCCGCTCCCGATTC
GCAGCGCATCGCCTTCTATCGCCTTCTTGACGAGTTCTTCTGAGCGGGACTCTGGGGTTCGAAATGACCG
ACCAAGCGACGCCCAACCTGCCATCACGAGATTTCGATTCCACCGCCGCCTTCTATGAAAGGTTGGGCTT
CGGAATCGTTTTCCGGGACGCCGGCTGGATGATCCTCCAGCGCGGGGATCTCATGCTGGAGTTCTTCGCC
CACCCCAACTTGTTTATTGCAGCTTATAATGGTTACAAATAAAGCAATAGCATCACAAATTTCACAAATA
AAGCATTTTTTTCACTGCATTCTAGTTGTGGTTTGTCCAAACTCATCAATGTATCTTATCATGTCTGTAT
ACCGTCGACCTCTAGCTAGAGCTTGGCGTAATCATGGTCATAGCTGTTTCCTGTGTGAAATTGTTATCCG
CTCACAATTCCACACAACATACGAGCCGGAAGCATAAAGTGTAAAGCCTGGGGTGCCTAATGAGTGAGCT
AACTCACATTAATTGCGTTGCGCTCACTGCCCGCTTTCCAGTCGGGAAACCTGTCGTGCCAGCTGCATTA
ATGAATCGGCCAACGCGCGGGGAGAGGCGGTTTGCGTATTGGGCGCTCTTCCGCTTCCTCGCTCACTGAC
TCGCTGCGCTCGGTCGTTCGGCTGCGGCGAGCGGTATCAGCTCACTCAAAGGCGGTAATACGGTTATCCA
CAGAATCAGGGGATAACGCAGGAAAGAACATGTGAGCAAAAGGCCAGCAAAAGGCCAGGAACCGTAAAAA
GGCCGCGTTGCTGGCGTTTTTCCATAGGCTCCGCCCCCCTGACGAGCATCACAAAAATCGACGCTCAAGT
CAGAGGTGGCGAAACCCGACAGGACTATAAAGATACCAGGCGTTTCCCCCTGGAAGCTCCCTCGTGCGCT
CTCCTGTTCCGACCCTGCCGCTTACCGGATACCTGTCCGCCTTTCTCCCTTCGGGAAGCGTGGCGCTTTC
TCATAGCTCACGCTGTAGGTATCTCAGTTCGGTGTAGGTCGTTCGCTCCAAGCTGGGCTGTGTGCACGAA
CCCCCCGTTCAGCCCGACCGCTGCGCCTTATCCGGTAACTATCGTCTTGAGTCCAACCCGGTAAGACACG
ACTTATCGCCACTGGCAGCAGCCACTGGTAACAGGATTAGCAGAGCGAGGTATGTAGGCGGTGCTACAGA
GTTCTTGAAGTGGTGGCCTAACTACGGCTACACTAGAAGAACAGTATTTGGTATCTGCGCTCTGCTGAAG
CCAGTTACCTTCGGAAAAAGAGTTGGTAGCTCTTGATCCGGCAAACAAACCACCGCTGGTAGCGGTTTTT
TTGTTTGCAAGCAGCAGATTACGCGCAGAAAAAAAGGATCTCAAGAAGATCCTTTGATCTTTTCTACGGG
GTCTGACGCTCAGTGGAACGAAAACTCACGTTAAGGGATTTTGGTCATGAGATTATCAAAAAGGATCTTC
ACCTAGATCCTTTTAAATTAAAAATGAAGTTTTAAATCAATCTAAAGTATATATGAGTAAACTTGGTCTG
ACAGTTACCAATGCTTAATCAGTGAGGCACCTATCTCAGCGATCTGTCTATTTCGTTCATCCATAGTTGC
CTGACTCCCCGTCGTGTAGATAACTACGATACGGGAGGGCTTACCATCTGGCCCCAGTGCTGCAATGATA
CCGCGAGACCCACGCTCACCGGCTCCAGATTTATCAGCAATAAACCAGCCAGCCGGAAGGGCCGAGCGCA
GAAGTGGTCCTGCAACTTTATCCGCCTCCATCCAGTCTATTAATTGTTGCCGGGAAGCTAGAGTAAGTAG
TTCGCCAGTTAATAGTTTGCGCAACGTTGTTGCCATTGCTACAGGCATCGTGGTGTCACGCTCGTCGTTT
GGTATGGCTTCATTCAGCTCCGGTTCCCAACGATCAAGGCGAGTTACATGATCCCCCATGTTGTGCAAAA
AAGCGGTTAGCTCCTTCGGTCCTCCGATCGTTGTCAGAAGTAAGTTGGCCGCAGTGTTATCACTCATGGT
TATGGCAGCACTGCATAATTCTCTTACTGTCATGCCATCCGTAAGATGCTTTTCTGTGACTGGTGAGTAC
TCAACCAAGTCATTCTGAGAATAGTGTATGCGGCGACCGAGTTGCTCTTGCCCGGCGTCAATACGGGATA
ATACCGCGCCACATAGCAGAACTTTAAAAGTGCTCATCATTGGAAAACGTTCTTCGGGGCGAAAACTCTC
AAGGATCTTACCGCTGTTGAGATCCAGTTCGATGTAACCCACTCGTGCACCCAACTGATCTTCAGCATCT
TTTACTTTCACCAGCGTTTCTGGGTGAGCAAAAACAGGAAGGCAAAATGCCGCAAAAAAGGGAATAAGGG
CGACACGGAAATGTTGAATACTCATACTCTTCCTTTTTCAATATTATTGAAGCATTTATCAGGGTTATTG
TCTCATGAGCGGATACATATTTGAATGTATTTAGAAAAATAAACAAATAGGGGTTCCGCGCACATTTCCC
CGAAAAGTGCCACCTGACGTC
