>Addgene plasmid #66307 | GPR116-Tango | depositor partial sequence | sequence record 113228 | GPR116
ATGAAAAGTCCGCGCCGGACAACTCTGTGCCTCATGTTTATTGTCATATATAGCTCTAAGGCAGCCCTGA
ACTGGAACTATGAGTCCACGATCCATCCGCTGTCCCTGCACGAGCATGAGCCCGCTGGTGAAGAGGCACT
TAGACAAAAGCGGGCGGTGGCCACAAAATCCCCCACCGCCGAGGAGTATACAGTCAATATTGAGATTTCT
TTCGAGAACGCTTCCTTTCTCGATCCCATCAAGGCCTATTTGAATTCATTGAGCTTTCCTATACACGGTA
ATAACACGGATCAGATTACCGACATCCTCAGTATAAACGTCACGACAGTCTGTCGACCGGCTGGAAATGA
GATTTGGTGTAGCTGCGAGACCGGGTACGGCTGGCCCCGCGAAAGATGCCTGCATAATCTCATTTGCCAA
GAGCGGGATGTCTTCCTGCCGGGACACCACTGTTCCTGCTTGAAAGAATTGCCACCGAATGGCCCCTTTT
GCCTGCTCCAGGAAGACGTGACACTTAATATGAGAGTCCGCCTCAATGTGGGTTTCCAGGAAGACCTCAT
GAACACGAGCTCCGCTCTCTACAGGAGCTACAAGACCGATCTTGAAACCGCTTTTCGGAAAGGGTACGGT
ATCCTGCCTGGTTTCAAGGGTGTGACTGTGACAGGTTTCAAGTCAGGCAGCGTCGTAGTGACGTATGAGG
TGAAAACTACACCGCCGAGCCTGGAATTGATTCACAAGGCCAACGAGCAGGTCGTACAGTCCCTGAACCA
GACATATAAAATGGACTACAACTCATTCCAGGCTGTCACCATTAATGAAAGCAACTTTTTCGTCACCCCT
GAGATCATCTTCGAAGGCGACACAGTGTCTCTCGTTTGCGAAAAGGAGGTGCTGTCAAGCAACGTCTCCT
GGAGGTATGAGGAACAGCAACTGGAAATTCAGAATTCCTCCCGATTCTCAATCTATACAGCTTTGTTCAA
CAATATGACTAGCGTCTCTAAGCTGACAATCCATAACATCACCCCAGGCGATGCAGGCGAATATGTGTGC
AAGCTGATCCTGGATATTTTTGAGTACGAGTGCAAGAAAAAAATCGACGTGATGCCTATCCAGATTCTGG
CAAACGAGGAAATGAAAGTGATGTGCGATAACAACCCCGTCTCACTGAACTGTTGCAGTCAAGGAAACGT
GAATTGGTCCAAAGTGGAGTGGAAGCAGGAGGGAAAGATCAACATTCCCGGGACTCCCGAAACAGATATC
GACTCTTCTTGTAGCCGGTACACCCTTAAAGCCGACGGGACTCAATGCCCCTCAGGAAGCTCTGGTACGA
CCGTCATCTACACATGCGAGTTTATTTCTGCTTACGGGGCACGGGGAAGCGCAAATATCAAAGTCACGTT
TATATCAGTGGCCAACTTGACAATTACGCCAGACCCAATCAGCGTGTCTGAGGGTCAGAATTTTTCCATT
AAATGTATCAGCGATGTGTCAAATTATGACGAAGTTTATTGGAATACGTCAGCAGGGATCAAGATATACC
AACGGTTTTACACCACGCGGCGCTATCTGGACGGAGCTGAGTCAGTGCTTACGGTGAAAACATCCACCAG
AGAGTGGAACGGGACATATCATTGCATCTTCCGCTACAAGAATTCATATTCTATCGCGACGAAGGATGTG
ATCGTTCATCCCCTTCCCCTGAAGCTTAACATTATGGTTGACCCCTTGGAAGCGACAGTCTCATGCTCTG
GAAGCCACCACATCAAATGTTGCATCGAGGAGGACGGCGATTATAAGGTGACTTTCCACACTGGATCTTC
ATCCCTCCCGGCCGCCAAGGAAGTGAACAAGAAGCAGGTGTGTTACAAACATAACTTCAACGCGTCTAGC
GTCTCTTGGTGCTCCAAGACAGTGGATGTCTGTTGCCATTTTACAAACGCCGCCAATAATAGCGTGTGGT
CTCCCTCCATGAAGCTGAACCTGGTCCCCGGAGAAAACATTACTTGCCAGGACCCTGTCATCGGAGTAGG
GGAACCCGGCAAGGTGATTCAGAAGCTGTGTCGGTTTTCCAACGTTCCGAGCTCTCCAGAATCCCCGATT
GGCGGGACTATAACTTACAAGTGTGTGGGCTCCCAGTGGGAAGAGAAGCGCAATGACTGCATTAGCGCTC
CTATTAATAGTCTGTTGCAAATGGCCAAAGCTCTCATTAAGAGCCCGTCTCAGGATGAAATGCTGCCCAC
CTATTTGAAGGATCTCAGCATCTCAATCGACAAAGCCGAACATGAAATTAGTTCATCCCCAGGCTCTCTG
GGAGCAATCATCAACATCCTGGATCTCCTGTCAACCGTGCCCACCCAGGTCAATTCAGAAATGATGACCC
ACGTTCTGAGTACTGTGAACGTGATCCTGGGCAAACCTGTTTTGAACACTTGGAAGGTGTTGCAGCAGCA
GTGGACTAACCAATCCTCACAGCTGCTCCATAGTGTTGAGCGATTCTCACAGGCGCTCCAGAGCGGAGAC
TCTCCCCCTCTTAGCTTTTCTCAAACAAACGTCCAGATGAGTAGTATGGTCATTAAGAGCTCTCATCCTG
AGACTTATCAGCAGCGATTCGTGTTTCCATATTTTGACCTGTGGGGAAACGTGGTTATTGACAAAAGCTA
CCTCGAAAATCTTCAATCTGACTCATCTATCGTCACTATGGCGTTCCCGACACTCCAGGCAATCCTCGCT
CAAGATATTCAAGAGAACAATTTCGCCGAATCTCTGGTCATGACTACTACTGTAAGCCACAATACAACAA
TGCCCTTTCGAATCTCAATGACGTTCAAGAACAACAGCCCTAGCGGCGGAGAAACCAAGTGTGTGTTTTG
GAACTTTCGCCTTGCTAATAACACGGGCGGATGGGACTCCTCAGGTTGTTACGTCGAAGAAGGCGATGGG
GACAACGTGACGTGCATATGCGATCACCTCACATCCTTCAGCATCCTGATGTCTCCAGATTCTCCCGATC
CCTCTTCCCTCCTGGGGATTCTGCTCGACATTATCTCCTACGTCGGAGTCGGGTTCAGCATCCTGTCTTT
GGCCGCTTGCCTGGTGGTCGAGGCGGTGGTCTGGAAGTCTGTTACTAAAAATAGAACCTCTTATATGCGA
CACACATGCATTGTTAACATCGCAGCCTCCCTGCTGGTTGCCAACACCTGGTTTATCGTAGTGGCCGCTA
TTCAGGATAATCGGTACATTCTGTGTAAGACAGCATGTGTGGCCGCAACCTTCTTTATTCACTTTTTCTA
TTTGTCTGTCTTTTTTTGGATGCTGACACTGGGTCTGATGTTGTTCTATCGGCTCGTATTCATCCTTCAT
GAAACCAGTAGGAGCACCCAAAAAGCTATCGCATTTTGCTTGGGCTACGGGTGCCCCCTGGCCATCAGTG
TCATCACCCTCGGGGCGACCCAGCCACGGGAGGTGTATACGCGAAAAAATGTGTGTTGGTTGAACTGGGA
GGACACTAAGGCGCTTCTGGCCTTTGCGATACCCGCTCTCATAATTGTTGTGGTGAATATAACTATAACC
ATCGTGGTCATTACTAAAATTCTTAGGCCTAGTATCGGAGACAAGCCCTGTAAGCAGGAGAAGAGTTCTC
TGTTCCAAATTAGCAAATCTATTGGCGTACTGACCCCACTTCTGGGTCTGACATGGGGATTCGGTTTGAC
AACTGTGTTCCCTGGAACCAATCTGGTCTTTCACATAATCTTCGCCATCCTCAACGTGTTCCAAGGACTC
TTCATCCTGCTCTTCGGCTGCCTTTGGGACCTCAAGGTTCAGGAAGCCTTGCTGAATAAATTTTCCTTGT
CACGCTGGTCTTCTCAGCATTCCAAATCTACGTCCCTGGGCAGCAGCACTCCTGTATTTAGTATGAGTAG
CCCAATCTCTCGGCGGTTCAACAACCTCTTTGGTAAGACTGGCACCTATAACGTTAGCACCCCTGAGGCT
ACTAGCTCTAGCCTGGAGAATAGTAGTAGCGCCTCAAGTCTGCTCAAT
