>Addgene plasmid #66307 | GPR116-Tango | addgene partial sequence | sequence record 119806 | CMV-F 5'-CGCAAATGGGCGGTAGGCGTG-3'
CTCTCTGGCTAACTAGAGAACCCACTGCTTACTGGCTTATCGAAATTAATACGACTCACTATAGGGAGAC
CCAAGCTGGCTAGCGTTTAAACTTAAGCTTGGTACCGAGCTCGGATCCACTAGTCCAGTGTGGTGGAATT
CTGCAGATATCCAGCACAGTGGCGGCCGCGCCACCATGAAGACGATCATCGCCCTGAGCTACATCTTCTG
CCTGGTATTCGCCGACTACAAGGACGATGATGACGCCAGCATCGATATGAAAAGTCCGCGCCGGACAACT
CTGTGCCTCATGTTTATTGTCATATATAGCTCTAAGGCAGCCCTGAACTGGAACTATGAGTCCACGATCC
ATCCGCTGTCCCTGCACGAGCATGAGCCCGCTGGTGAAGAGGCACTTAGACAAAAGCGGGCGGTGGCCAC
AAAATCCCCCACCGCCGAGGAGTATACAGTCAATATTGAGATTTCTTTCGAGAACGCTTCCTTTCTCGAT
CCCATCAAGGCCTATTTGAATTCATTGAGCTTTCCTATACACGGTAATAACACGGATCAGATTACCGACA
TCCTCAGTATAAACGTCACGACAGTCTGTCGACCGGCTGGAAATGAGATTTGGTGTAGCTGCGAGACCGG
GTACGGCTGGCCCCGCGAAAGATGCCTGCATAATCTCATTTGCCAAGAGCGGGATGTCTTCCTGCCGGGA
CACCACTGTTCCTGCTTGAAAGAATTGCCACCGAATGGCCCCTTTTGCCTGCTCCAGGAAGACGTGACAC
TTAATATGAGAGTCCGCCTCAATGTGGGTTTCCAGGAAGACCTCATGAACACGAGCTCCGCTCTCTACAG
GAGCTACAAGACCGATCTTGAAACCGCTTTTCGGAAAGGGTACGGTATCCTGCCTGGTTTCAAGGGTGTG
ACTGTGACAGGTTTCAAGTCAGGCAGCGTCGTAGTGACGTATGAGGTGAAAACTACACCG
