>Addgene plasmid #66307 | GPR116-Tango | addgene partial sequence | sequence record 119810 | Tet-R 5'-GGCGAGTTTACGGGTTGTTA-3'
CTCTAATGCGCTGTTAATCACTTTACTTTTATCTAATCTTAGCTGGAAGTACAGGTTCTCACCGGTCGAT
GAAGTGTCCTTGGCCAGGGAGGAGCTGGCGGTGGTGCAGGACTCATCTTGGGGACCCAGGCTGGGTGGGG
TGCGTCCACCGGTATCGATATTGAGCAGACTTGAGGCGCTACTACTATTCTCCAGGCTAGAGCTAGTAGC
CTCAGGGGTGCTAACGTTATAGGTGCCAGTCTTACCAAAGAGGTTGTTGAACCGCCGAGAGATTGGGCTA
CTCATACTAAATACAGGAGTGCTGCTGCCCAGGGACGTAGATTTGGAATGCTGAGAAGACCAGCGTGACA
AGGAAAATTTATTCAGCAAGGCTTCCTGAACCTTGAGGTCCCAAAGGCAGCCGAAGAGCAGGATGAAGAG
TCCTTGGAACACGTTGAGGATGGCGAAGATTATGTGAAAGACCAGATTGGTTCCAGGGAACACAGTTGTC
AAACCGAATCCCCATGTCAGACCCAGAAGTGGGGTCAGTACGCCAATAGATTTGCTAATTTGGAACAGAG
AACTCTTCTCCTGCTTACAGGGCTTGTCTCCGATACTAGGCCTAAGAATTTTAGTAATGACCACGATGGT
TATAGTTATATTCACCACAACAATTATGAGAGCGGGTATCGCAAAGGCCAGAAGCGCCTTAGTGTCCTCC
CAGTTCAACCAACACACATTTTTTCGCGTATACACCTCCCGTGGCTGGGTCGCCCCGAGGGTGATGACAC
TGATGGCCAGGGGGCACCCGTAGCCCAAGCAAAATGCGATAGCTTTTTGGGTGCTCCTACTGGTTTCATG
AAGGATGAATACGAGCCGATAGAACAACATCAGACCCAGTGTCAGCATCCAAAAAAAGACAGACAAATAG
AAAAAGTGAATAAAGAAGGTTGCGGCCACACATGCTGTCTTACACAGAATGTACCGATTATCCTGAATAG
CGGCCACTAC
